>Addgene plasmid #193119 | GB2882 | addgene full sequence | sequence record 380441 | Addgene NGS Result
ACCACTCATCGCGACTAGTAGCGGCCGCTGCAGTCCGGCAAAAAAGGGCAAGGTGTCACCACCCTGCCCT
TTTTCTTTAAAACCGAAAAGATTACTTCGCGTTATGCAGGCTTCCTCGCTCACTGACTCGCTGCGCTCGG
TCGTTCGGCTGCGGCGAGCGGTATCAGCTCACTCAAAGGCGGTAATACGGTTATCCACAGAATCAGGGGA
TAACGCAGGAAAGAACATGTGAGCAAAAGGCCAGCAAAAGGCCAGGAACCGTAAAAAGGCCGCGTTGCTG
GCGTTTTTCCACAGGCTCCGCCCCCCTGACGAGCATCACAAAAATCGACGCTCAAGTCAGAGGTGGCGAA
ACCCGACAGGACTATAAAGATACCAGGCGTTTCCCCCTGGAAGCTCCCTCGTGCGCTCTCCTGTTCCGAC
CCTGCCGCTTACCGGATACCTGTCCGCCTTTCTCCCTTCGGGAAGCGTGGCGCTTTCTCATAGCTCACGC
TGTAGGTATCTCAGTTCGGTGTAGGTCGTTCGCTCCAAGCTGGGCTGTGTGCACGAACCCCCCGTTCAGC
CCGACCGCTGCGCCTTATCCGGTAACTATCGTCTTGAGTCCAACCCGGTAAGACACGACTTATCGCCACT
GGCAGCAGCCACTGGTAACAGGATTAGCAGAGCGAGGTATGTAGGCGGTGCTACAGAGTTCTTGAAGTGG
TGGCCTAACTACGGCTACACTAGAAGAACAGTATTTGGTATCTGCGCTCTGCTGAAGCCAGTTACCTTCG
GAAAAAGAGTTGGTAGCTCTTGATCCGGCAAACAAACCACCGCTGGTAGCGGTGGTTTTTTTGTTTGCAA
GCAGCAGATTACGCGCAGAAAAAAAGGATCTCAAGAAGATCCTTTGATCTTTTCTACGGGGTCTGACGCT
CAGTGGAACGAAAACTCACGTTAAGGGATTTTGGTCATGAGATTATCAAAAAGGATCTTCACCTAGATCC
TTTTAAATTAAAAATGAAGTTTTAAATCAATCTAAAGTATATATGAGTAAACTTGGTCTGACAGCTCGAG
GCTTGGATTCTCACCAATAAAAAACGCCCGGCGGCAACCGAGCGTTCTGAACAAATCCAGATGGAGTTCT
GAGGTCATTACTGGATCTATCAACAGGAGTCCAAGCGAGCTCGATATCAAATTACGCCCCGCCCTGCCAC
TCGTCGCAGTACTGTTGTAATTCATTAAGCATTCTGCCGACATGGAAGCCATCACAAACGGCATGATGAA
CCTGAATCGCCAGCGGCATCAGCACCTTGTCGCCTTGCGTATAATATTTGCCCATGGTGAAAACGGGGGC
GAAGAAGTTGTCCATATTGGCCACGTTTAAATCAAAACTGGTGAAACTCACCCAGGGATTGGCTGATACG
AAAAACATATTCTCAATAAACCCTTTAGGGAAATAGGCCAGGTTTTCACCGTAACACGCCACATCTTGCG
AATATATGTGTAGAAACTGCCGGAAATCGTCGTGGTATTCACTCCAGAGTGATGAAAACGTTTCAGTTTG
CTCATGGAAAACGGTGTAACAAGGGTGAACACTATCCCATATCACCAGCTCACCGTCTTTCATTGCCATA
CGAAATTCCGGATGAGCATTCATCAGGCGGGCAAGAATGTGAATAAAGGCCGGATAAAACTTGTGCTTAT
TTTTCTTTACGGTCTTTAAAAAGGCCGTAATATCCAGCTGAACGGTCTGGTTATAGGTACATTGAGCAAC
TGACTGAAATGCCTCAAAATGTTCTTTACGATGCCATTGGGATATATCAACGGTGGTATATCCAGTGATT
TTTTTCTCCATTTTAGCTTCCTTAGCTCCTGAAAATCTCGATAACTCAAAAAATACGCCCGGTAGTGATC
TTATTTCATTATGGTGAAAGTTGGAACCTCTTACGTGCCCGATCAACTCGAGTGCCACCTGACGTCTAAG
AAACCATTATTATCATGACATTAACCTATAAAAATAGGCGTATCACGAGGCAGAATTTCAGATAAAAAAA
ATCCTTAGCTTTCGCTAAGGATGATTTCTGGAATTCGCGGCCGCTTCTAGAGCGATGAGTGGTCTCGTGA
CGCTGTATCTAATAGAATCTTAGGACATGGGCGTTTGGCACTACCGACACGAACCTCAGTTCCGTCTTCT
CTCACCAACCAGTCCTCGCCAGAGCTCGTCAGCATACTCGAAGAATCAAGGCAGGTCAATTCGCACTGTG
AGAGTCGAAGTGTCCCTGAG
Features (pLannotate 1.2.2; 8 found; start..end, strand, type, name):
     14..33      +  misc_feature   BioBrick suffix: universal suffix for all parts
     34..91      +  terminator     his operon terminator: This putative transcriptin terminator from the E. coli his operon has a 2-bp deletion introduced during synthesis. Its efficiency has not been determined.
    286..874     -  rep_origin     ori: high-copy-number ColE1/pMB1/pBR322/pUC origin of replication
   1057..1151    -  terminator     lambda t0 terminator: transcription terminator from phage lambda
   1175..1831    -  CDS            cat: CAT_ECOLX - Experimental evidence at protein level: Swiss-Prot protein existence level 1. This enzyme is an effector of chloramphenicol resistance in bacteria. From Escherichia coli. This protein is used as a marker in many commonly used cloning vectors, such as pACYC184.
   1832..1929    -  promoter       cat promoter: promoter of the E. coli cat gene encoding chloramphenicol acetyltransferase
   2015..2058    -  terminator     bacterial terminator: putative bacterial transcription terminator
   2061..2082    +  misc_feature   BioBrick prefix: BioBrick prefix for parts that do not start with "ATG"
