[The description below was written by a language model from this plasmid's Addgene catalogue record and pLannotate feature annotations shown in this document.]
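Description:
GB2882 is a small (about 2.3 kb) synthetic-biology part plasmid built on pUPD2, the domestication/entry vector of the GoldenBraid modular cloning system for plants. It carries no expression cassette of its own; it stores a single standardised DNA part for propagation in E. coli and later assembly. The annotated features all belong to the backbone: a high-copy ColE1/pUC-type origin of replication, a chloramphenicol acetyltransferase (cat) gene with its native promoter followed by the lambda t0 terminator, and BioBrick prefix and suffix sequences accompanied by bacterial terminators (including a his operon terminator). These terminators bracket the cloning position and insulate it from read-through transcription. Selection is by chloramphenicol.

The payload, GB_SynP (A2) G1aG2b.3, is a fully synthetic "A2" proximal promoter element. According to the record, it consists of the target sequences recognised by two guide RNAs, gRNA1 and gRNA2 (encoded on separate plasmids in the same collection), embedded in random flanking sequence. The automated annotation did not label this insert, which presumably lies in the unannotated region between the BioBrick prefix and suffix across the sequence origin, and the cloning sites are not specified.

The part belongs to a collection of modular dCas9-regulated synthetic promoters. It is intended to be combined with other promoter segments to build complete synthetic promoters for plants. Programmable dCas9-based transcriptional regulators directed by the matching guide RNAs then bind the embedded target sites, which allows fine-tuned control of recombinant gene expression.
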