Addgene plasmid #193119: GB2882
Purpose: A2 Proximal promoter sequence consisting of the target sequences for the gRNA1 (GB1838) and gRNA2 (GB1839) flanked by random sequences.
Depositing lab: Diego Orzaez. Depositing organization: Instituto de Biologia Molecular y Celular de Plantas. Publication: GB_SynP: A Modular dCas9-Regulated Synthetic Promoter Collection for Fine-Tuned Recombinant Gene Expression in Plants. Moreno-Gimenez E, Selma S, Calvache C, Orzaez D. ACS Synth Biol. 2022 Sep 16;11(9):3037-3048. doi: 10.1021/acssynbio.2c00238. Epub 2022 Aug 31. PubMed 36044643.
Backbone
  Vector backbone: pUPD2
  Vector type: Synthetic Biology
Growth in bacteria
  Bacterial resistance: Chloramphenicol, 25 μg/mL
  Growth temperature: 37°C
  Growth strain: DH5alpha
  Copy number: High Copy
Gene/Insert
  Gene/Insert name: GB_SynP (A2) G1aG2b.3
  Species: Synthetic
  Cloning method: Restriction Enzyme; 5′ cloning site unknown (unknown if destroyed)
Terms and licenses: Academic/Nonprofit Terms; Industry Terms: Not Available to Industry
How to cite: GB2882 was a gift from Diego Orzaez (Addgene plasmid # 193119 ; http://n2t.net/addgene:193119 ; RRID:Addgene_193119)
